Addgene plasmid #248295: pCMV-EGFP-IRES2-CRY2-STIM1(238-448)
Purpose: An expression construct encoding a CRY2-fused STIM1 fragment (a.a.238-448) linked to EGFP through an IRES2 element.
Depositing lab: Sangkyu Lee. Depositing organization: Institute for Basic Science. Publication: AAV-compatible optogenetic tools for activating endogenous calcium channels in vivo. Kook YH, Lee H, Lee J, Jeong Y, Rho J, Heo WD, Lee S. Mol Brain. 2023 Oct 17;16(1):73. doi: 10.1186/s13041-023-01061-7. PubMed 37848907.
Backbone
  Vector backbone: pCMV
  Backbone manufacturer: Clontech
  Backbone size w/o insert (bp): 3946
  Total vector size (bp): 7530
Growth in bacteria
  Bacterial resistance: Kanamycin, 50 μg/mL
  Growth temperature: 37°C
  Growth strain: DH5alpha
  Copy number: High Copy
Gene/Insert
  Gene/Insert name: EGFP and CRY2-fused STIM1 fragment (a.a.238-448) (alt name: STIM1)
  Insert size (bp): 3583
  Mutation: deleted amino acids 1-237,449-685
  Entrez Gene: STIM1 (a.k.a. D11S4896E, GOK, IMD10, STRMK, TAM, TAM1)
  Promoter: CMV
  Tag / fusion protein: EGFP (N terminal on insert)
  Cloning method: Restriction Enzyme; 5′ cloning site BspE1 (not destroyed); 3′ cloning site BamH1 (not destroyed)
  Sequencing primers: 5′ CMV-F; 3′ SV40-pAR
Terms and licenses: Academic/Nonprofit Terms; Industry Terms: Not Available to Industry
Depositor comments: CRY2(E281A) MKMDKKTIVWFRRDLRIEDNPALAAAAHEGSVFPVFIWCPEEEGQFYPGRASRWWMKQSLAHLSQSLKALGSDLTLIKTHNTISAILDCIRVTGATKVVFNHLYDPVSLVRDHTVKEKLVERGISVQSYNGDLLYEPWEIYCEKGKPFTSFNSYWKKCLDMSIESVMLPPPWRLMPITAAAEAIWACSIEELGLENEAEKPSNALLTRAWSPGWSNADKLLNEFIEKQLIDYAKNSKKVVGNSTSLLSPYLHFGEISVRHVFQCARMKQIIWARDKNSEGAESADLFLRGIGLREYSRYICFNFPFTHEQSLLSHLRFFPWDADVDKFKAWRQGRTGYPLVDAGMRELWATGWMHNRIRVIVSSFAVKFLLLPWKWGMKYFWDTLLDADLECDILGWQYISGSIPDGHELDRLDNPALQGAKYDPEGEYIRQWLPELARLPTEWIHHPWDAPLTVLKASGVELGTNYAKPIVDIDTARELLAKAISRTREAQIMIGAA STIM1(238-448) KEHMKKMMKDLEGLHRAEQSLHDLQERLHKAQEEHRTVEVEKVHLEKKLRDEINLAKQEAQRLKELREGTENERSRQKYAEEELEQVREALRKAEKELESHSSWYAPEALQKWLQLTHEVEVQYYNIKKQNAEKQLLVAKEGAEKIKKKRNTLFGTFHVAHSSSLDDVDHKILTAKQALSEVTAALRERLHRWQQIEILCGFQIVNNPGIH
How to cite: pCMV-EGFP-IRES2-CRY2-STIM1(238-448) was a gift from Sangkyu Lee (Addgene plasmid # 248295 ; http://n2t.net/addgene:248295 ; RRID:Addgene_248295)
