[The description below was written by a language model from this plasmid's Addgene catalogue record and pLannotate feature annotations shown in this document.]
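Description:
pCMV-EGFP-IRES2-CRY2-STIM1(238-448) is a 7.5 kb mammalian expression plasmid built on a Clontech pCMV-type backbone. It is propagated in E. coli from a high-copy ColE1/pUC origin and selected with kanamycin. The resistance cassette is the dual-purpose NeoR/KanR gene (Tn5 aminoglycoside phosphotransferase). It is preceded by a bacterial bla promoter and the SV40 enhancer/early promoter and followed by an HSV TK polyadenylation signal, so the same gene can in principle confer G418 resistance in mammalian cells. An f1 origin is also present. The short hits annotated as large T antigen, ble and bGH poly(A) fragments appear to be backbone remnants rather than functional parts.

The payload is a single bicistronic transcription unit driven by the human CMV immediate-early enhancer and promoter and terminated by an SV40 poly(A) signal. EGFP is the first cistron. An EMCV-derived IRES (IRES2) then allows cap-independent translation of the second open reading frame, a fusion of Arabidopsis thaliana cryptochrome 2 to a human STIM1 fragment spanning residues 238-448, with residues 1-237 and 449-685 deleted. The depositor notes that the CRY2 portion carries an E281A substitution. Although the catalogue lists EGFP as an N-terminal tag, the IRES arrangement means EGFP is made as a separate protein that marks expressing cells rather than being fused to CRY2-STIM1.

CRY2 is a blue-light-responsive photoreceptor that oligomerizes on illumination, and STIM1 is an activator of store-operated calcium channels. According to the associated publication, the construct belongs to a set of optogenetic tools for light-controlled activation of endogenous calcium channels. This plasmid itself carries no AAV ITRs and serves for direct transfection.
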