Features (pLannotate 1.2.2; 16 found; start..end, strand, type, name):
     61..364     +  enhancer       CMV enhancer: human cytomegalovirus immediate early enhancer
    365..568     +  promoter       CMV promoter: human cytomegalovirus (CMV) immediate early promoter
    603..1322    +  CDS            EGFP: the original enhanced GFP (Yang et al., 1996) mammalian codon-optimized
   1448..1910    +  misc_feature   IRES: internal ribosome entry site (IRES) of the encephalomyocarditis virus (EMCV)
   1945..3456    +  CDS            CRY2 (fragment): CRY2_ARATH - Also known as PHH1 From Arabidopsis thaliana (Mouse-ear cress).
   3550..4185    +  CDS            STIM1 (fragment): STIM1_HUMAN - Also known as GOK From Homo sapiens (Human).
   4211..4295    +  CDS            large T antigen (fragment): large T antigen from SV40 (simian virus 40)
   4318..4439    +  polyA_signal   SV40 poly(A) signal: SV40 polyadenylation signal
   4473..4901    -  rep_origin     f1 ori (sequence partly withheld): f1 bacteriophage origin of replication; arrow indicates direction of (+) strand synthesis
   4928..5032    +  promoter       AmpR promoter: bla
   5034..5391    +  promoter       SV40 promoter: SV40 enhancer and early promoter
   5426..6220    +  CDS            NeoR/KanR: aminoglycoside phosphotransferase from Tn5; aph(3')-II (or nptII); confers resistance to neomycin, kanamycin, and G418 (Geneticin®)
   6241..6393    +  CDS            ble (fragment): BLE_KLEPN - Experimental evidence at protein level: Swiss-Prot protein existence level 1. Binding protein with a strong affinity to the bleomycin family of antibiotics. Binds to CL990; an antimitotic-antibiotic compound. From Klebsiella pneumoniae.
   6452..6499    +  polyA_signal   HSV TK poly(A) signal: herpes simplex virus thymidine kinase polyadenylation signal (Cole and Stacy, 1985)
   6590..6606    -  polyA_signal   bGH poly(A) signal (fragment): bovine growth hormone polyadenylation signal
   6828..7416    +  rep_origin     ori: high-copy-number ColE1/pMB1/pBR322/pUC origin of replication
>Addgene plasmid #248295 | pCMV-EGFP-IRES2-CRY2-STIM1(238-448) | addgene full sequence | sequence record 497314 | Addgene NGS Result
TAGTTATTAATAGTAATCAATTACGGGGTCATTAGTTCATAGCCCATATATGGAGTTCCGCGTTACATAA
CTTACGGTAAATGGCCCGCCTGGCTGACCGCCCAACGACCCCCGCCCATTGACGTCAATAATGACGTATG
TTCCCATAGTAACGCCAATAGGGACTTTCCATTGACGTCAATGGGTGGAGTATTTACGGTAAACTGCCCA
CTTGGCAGTACATCAAGTGTATCATATGCCAAGTACGCCCCCTATTGACGTCAATGACGGTAAATGGCCC
GCCTGGCATTATGCCCAGTACATGACCTTATGGGACTTTCCTACTTGGCAGTACATCTACGTATTAGTCA
TCGCTATTACCATGGTGATGCGGTTTTGGCAGTACATCAATGGGCGTGGATAGCGGTTTGACTCACGGGG
ATTTCCAAGTCTCCACCCCATTGACGTCAATGGGAGTTTGTTTTGGCACCAAAATCAACGGGACTTTCCA
AAATGTCGTAACAACTCCGCCCCATTGACGCAAATGGGCGGTAGGCGTGTACGGTGGGAGGTCTATATAA
GCAGAGCTGGTTTAGTGAACCGTCAGATCCGCTAGCGCCACCATGGTGAGCAAGGGCGAGGAGCTGTTCA
CCGGGGTGGTGCCCATCCTGGTCGAGCTGGACGGCGACGTAAACGGCCACAAGTTCAGCGTGTCCGGCGA
GGGCGAGGGCGATGCCACCTACGGCAAGCTGACCCTGAAGTTCATCTGCACCACCGGCAAGCTGCCCGTG
CCCTGGCCCACCCTCGTGACCACCCTGACCTACGGCGTGCAGTGCTTCAGCCGCTACCCCGACCACATGA
AGCAGCACGACTTCTTCAAGTCCGCCATGCCCGAAGGCTACGTCCAGGAGCGCACCATCTTCTTCAAGGA
CGACGGCAACTACAAGACCCGCGCCGAGGTGAAGTTCGAGGGCGACACCCTGGTGAACCGCATCGAGCTG
AAGGGCATCGACTTCAAGGAGGACGGCAACATCCTGGGGCACAAGCTGGAGTACAACTACAACAGCCACA
ACGTCTATATCATGGCCGACAAGCAGAAGAACGGCATCAAGGTGAACTTCAAGATCCGCCACAACATCGA
GGACGGCAGCGTGCAGCTCGCCGACCACTACCAGCAGAACACCCCCATCGGCGACGGCCCCGTGCTGCTG
CCCGACAACCACTACCTGAGCACCCAGTCCGCCCTGAGCAAAGACCCCAACGAGAAGCGCGATCACATGG
TCCTGCTGGAGTTCGTGACCGCCGCCGGGATCACTCTCGGCATGGACGAGCTGTACAAGTAAAGCGGCCG
CATCCGCCCCTCTCCCTCCCCCCCCCCTAACGTTACTGGCCGAAGCCGCTTGGAATAAGGCCGGTGTGCG
TTTGTCTATATGTTATTTTCCACCATATTGCCGTCTTTTGGCAATGTGAGGGCCCGGAAACCTGGCCCTG
TCTTCTTGACGAGCATTCCTAGGGGTCTTTCCCCTCTCGCCAAAGGAATGCAAGGTCTGTTGAATGTCGT
GAAGGAAGCAGTTCCTCTGGAAGCTTCTTGAAGACAAACAACGTCTGTAGCGACCCTTTGCAGGCAGCGG
AACCCCCCACCTGGCGACAGGTGCCTCTGCGGCCAAAAGCCACGTGTATAAGATACACCTGCAAAGGCGG
CACAACCCCAGTGCCACGTTGTGAGTTGGATAGTTGTGGAAAGAGTCAAATGGCTCTCCTCAAGCGTATT
CAACAAGGGGCTGAAGGATGCCCAGAAGGTACCCCATTGTATGGGATCTGATCTGGGGCCTCGGTGCACA
TGCTTTACATGTGTTTAGTCGAGGTTAAAAAAACGTCTAGGCCCCCCGAACCACGGGGACGTGGTTTTCC
TTTGAAAAACACGATGATAATATGGCCACAACCATGGTGTACAAGCCACCGGTCATGAAGATGGACAAAA
AGACCATCGTCTGGTTTCGGAGAGATTTGAGAATAGAAGATAATCCCGCGCTCGCCGCCGCGGCCCACGA
GGGTTCCGTCTTCCCCGTTTTCATTTGGTGTCCTGAAGAAGAAGGCCAGTTTTATCCCGGAAGGGCCTCT
AGGTGGTGGATGAAGCAAAGTCTGGCCCATCTTAGCCAGTCACTGAAAGCACTGGGCAGTGATCTTACCC
TGATCAAGACACACAATACCATCTCTGCCATCCTCGACTGCATCAGGGTGACCGGCGCAACGAAAGTCGT
GTTTAACCACCTGTACGATCCAGTTAGTCTGGTGCGCGACCACACTGTGAAGGAGAAGCTGGTGGAACGG
GGGATCAGTGTGCAGAGCTACAACGGGGACCTTCTGTACGAGCCATGGGAGATCTATTGCGAGAAAGGGA
AACCGTTCACCTCCTTCAACAGTTACTGGAAGAAATGTTTGGATATGTCAATAGAGTCCGTTATGTTGCC
CCCTCCCTGGAGACTGATGCCGATTACTGCTGCTGCAGAGGCCATCTGGGCCTGCTCCATCGAGGAACTC
GGTCTGGAAAATGAAGCAGAAAAGCCAAGCAATGCACTTCTCACTAGAGCCTGGAGCCCCGGCTGGTCTA
ATGCCGACAAGCTGCTTAACGAGTTCATCGAAAAACAACTGATTGACTACGCGAAGAACTCCAAGAAAGT
GGTAGGTAACTCAACTAGCTTGCTCTCTCCATATCTCCATTTTGGCGAGATTTCTGTCCGCCATGTATTT
CAGTGCGCTCGGATGAAACAGATTATCTGGGCTCGCGATAAAAACAGCGAAGGCGCCGAAAGCGCCGATC
TGTTCCTGCGAGGGATCGGACTTCGGGAATACTCCCGGTATATATGTTTCAACTTTCCATTCACACACGA
GCAGAGTCTGTTGTCCCACCTCAGGTTCTTCCCCTGGGACGCCGATGTCGACAAATTCAAGGCATGGAGA
CAGGGAAGGACAGGGTACCCACTCGTGGATGCTGGCATGAGAGAGCTCTGGGCTACAGGCTGGATGCACA
ACCGCATCCGGGTAATCGTGTCCTCATTTGCTGTCAAGTTTCTGCTCCTGCCTTGGAAATGGGGAATGAA
GTACTTTTGGGATACCCTTCTCGACGCCGACTTGGAGTGTGACATTCTGGGATGGCAATATATTAGCGGG
TCAATTCCTGACGGCCATGAGTTGGACAGGTTGGACAATCCGGCCTTGCAGGGAGCTAAGTATGATCCCG
AAGGAGAGTATATTCGACAGTGGCTCCCCGAGCTGGCCCGACTTCCTACGGAGTGGATTCACCATCCTTG
GGACGCACCACTGACAGTGCTCAAGGCAAGCGGGGTGGAGCTGGGCACCAATTACGCTAAGCCTATAGTT
GATATAGATACAGCACGCGAGCTGCTGGCTAAAGCGATCTCTCGCACTCGGGAGGCGCAGATTATGATCG
GTGCTGCCGCCAGGGACCCCCCCGACCTCGACAACGAATTCAGTGGGGGAGGCGGAGGGGGTGGTTCAGG
TGGTGGTGGTGGTTCGGGTGGTGGCGGAGGGGGAGGCTCCGGACTCAGATCTAAGGAGCACATGAAGAAG
ATGATGAAGGACTTGGAGGGGTTACACCGAGCTGAGCAGAGTCTGCATGACCTTCAGGAAAGGCTGCACA
AGGCCCAGGAGGAGCACCGCACAGTGGAGGTGGAGAAGGTCCATCTGGAAAAGAAGCTGCGCGATGAGAT
CAACCTTGCTAAGCAGGAAGCCCAGCGGCTGAAGGAGCTGCGGGAGGGTACTGAGAATGAGCGGAGCCGC
CAAAAATATGCTGAGGAGGAGTTGGAGCAGGTTCGGGAGGCCTTGAGGAAAGCAGAGAAGGAGCTAGAAT
CTCACAGCTCATGGTATGCTCCAGAGGCCCTTCAGAAGTGGCTGCAGCTGACACATGAGGTGGAGGTGCA
ATATTACAACATCAAGAAGCAAAATGCTGAGAAGCAGCTGCTGGTGGCCAAGGAGGGGGCTGAGAAGATA
AAAAAGAAGAGAAACACACTCTTTGGCACCTTCCACGTGGCCCACAGCTCTTCCCTGGATGATGTAGATC
ATAAAATTCTAACAGCTAAGCAAGCACTGAGCGAGGTGACAGCAGCATTGCGGGAGCGCCTGCACCGCTG
GCAACAGATCGAGATCCTCTGTGGCTTCCAGATTGTCAACAACCCTGGCATCCACTAGGGATCCACCGGA
TCTAGATAACTGATCATAATCAGCCATACCACATTTGTAGAGGTTTTACTTGCTTTAAAAAACCTCCCAC
ACCTCCCCCTGAACCTGAAACATAAAATGAATGCAATTGTTGTTGTTAACTTGTTTATTGCAGCTTATAA
TGGTTACAAATAAAGCAATAGCATCACAAATTTCACAAATAAAGCATTTTTTTCACTGCATTCTAGTTGT
GGTTTGTCCAAACTCATCAATGTATCTTAACGCGTAAATTGTAAGCGTTAATATTTTGTTAAAATTCGCG
TTAAATTTTTGTTAAATCAGCTCATTTTTTAACCAATAGGCCGAAATCGGCAAAATCCCTTATAAATCAA
AAGAATAGACCGAGATAGGGTTGAGTGTTGTTCCAGTTTGGAACAAGAGTCCACTATTAAAGAACGTGGA
CTCCAACGTCAAAGG
[49 nt withheld, positions 4636-4684]
T
[91 nt withheld, positions 4686-4776]
G
[124 nt withheld, positions 4778-4901]
CAGGTGGCACTTTTCGGGGAAATGTGCGCGGAACCCCTATTTGTTTATTTTTCTAAATACATTCAAATAT
GTATCCGCTCATGAGACAATAACCCTGATAAATGCTTCAATAATATTGAAAAAGGAAGAGTCCTGAGGCG
GAAAGAACCAGCTGTGGAATGTGTGTCAGTTAGGGTGTGGAAAGTCCCCAGGCTCCCCAGCAGGCAGAAG
TATGCAAAGCATGCATCTCAATTAGTCAGCAACCAGGTGTGGAAAGTCCCCAGGCTCCCCAGCAGGCAGA
AGTATGCAAAGCATGCATCTCAATTAGTCAGCAACCATAGTCCCGCCCCTAACTCCGCCCATCCCGCCCC
TAACTCCGCCCAGTTCCGCCCATTCTCCGCCCCATGGCTGACTAATTTTTTTTATTTATGCAGAGGCCGA
GGCCGCCTCGGCCTCTGAGCTATTCCAGAAGTAGTGAGGAGGCTTTTTTGGAGGCCTAGGCTTTTGCAAA
GATCGATCAAGAGACAGGATGAGGATCGTTTCGCATGATTGAACAAGATGGATTGCACGCAGGTTCTCCG
GCCGCTTGGGTGGAGAGGCTATTCGGCTATGACTGGGCACAACAGACAATCGGCTGCTCTGATGCCGCCG
TGTTCCGGCTGTCAGCGCAGGGGCGCCCGGTTCTTTTTGTCAAGACCGACCTGTCCGGTGCCCTGAATGA
ACTGCAAGACGAGGCAGCGCGGCTATCGTGGCTGGCCACGACGGGCGTTCCTTGCGCAGCTGTGCTCGAC
GTTGTCACTGAAGCGGGAAGGGACTGGCTGCTATTGGGCGAAGTGCCGGGGCAGGATCTCCTGTCATCTC
ACCTTGCTCCTGCCGAGAAAGTATCCATCATGGCTGATGCAATGCGGCGGCTGCATACGCTTGATCCGGC
TACCTGCCCATTCGACCACCAAGCGAAACATCGCATCGAGCGAGCACGTACTCGGATGGAAGCCGGTCTT
GTCGATCAGGATGATCTGGACGAAGAGCATCAGGGGCTCGCGCCAGCCGAACTGTTCGCCAGGCTCAAGG
CGAGCATGCCCGACGGCGAGGATCTCGTCGTGACCCATGGCGATGCCTGCTTGCCGAATATCATGGTGGA
AAATGGCCGCTTTTCTGGATTCATCGACTGTGGCCGGCTGGGTGTGGCGGACCGCTATCAGGACATAGCG
TTGGCTACCCGTGATATTGCTGAAGAGCTTGGCGGCGAATGGGCTGACCGCTTCCTCGTGCTTTACGGTA
TCGCCGCTCCCGATTCGCAGCGCATCGCCTTCTATCGCCTTCTTGACGAGTTCTTCTGAGCGGGACTCTG
GGGTTCGAAATGACCGACCAAGCGACGCCCAACCTGCCATCACGAGATTTCGATTCCACCGCCGCCTTCT
ATGAAAGGTTGGGCTTCGGAATCGTTTTCCGGGACGCCGGCTGGATGATCCTCCAGCGCGGGGATCTCAT
GCTGGAGTTCTTCGCCCACCCTAGGGGGAGGCTAACTGAAACACGGAAGGAGACAATACCGGAAGGAACC
CGCGCTATGACGGCAATAAAAAGACAGAATAAAACGCACGGTGTTGGGTCGTTTGTTCATAAACGCGGGG
TTCGGTCCCAGGGCTGGCACTCTGTCGATACCCCACCGAGACCCCATTGGGGCCAATACGCCCGCGTTTC
TTCCTTTTCCCCACCCCACCCCCCAAGTTCGGGTGAAGGCCCAGGGCTCGCAGCCAACGTCGGGGCGGCA
GGCCCTGCCATAGCCTCAGGTTACTCATATATACTTTAGATTGATTTAAAACTTCATTTTTAATTTAAAA
GGATCTAGGTGAAGATCCTTTTTGATAATCTCATGACCAAAATCCCTTAACGTGAGTTTTCGTTCCACTG
AGCGTCAGACCCCGTAGAAAAGATCAAAGGATCTTCTTGAGATCCTTTTTTTCTGCGCGTAATCTGCTGC
TTGCAAACAAAAAAACCACCGCTACCAGCGGTGGTTTGTTTGCCGGATCAAGAGCTACCAACTCTTTTTC
CGAAGGTAACTGGCTTCAGCAGAGCGCAGATACCAAATACTGTTCTTCTAGTGTAGCCGTAGTTAGGCCA
CCACTTCAAGAACTCTGTAGCACCGCCTACATACCTCGCTCTGCTAATCCTGTTACCAGTGGCTGCTGCC
AGTGGCGATAAGTCGTGTCTTACCGGGTTGGACTCAAGACGATAGTTACCGGATAAGGCGCAGCGGTCGG
GCTGAACGGGGGGTTCGTGCACACAGCCCAGCTTGGAGCGAACGACCTACACCGAACTGAGATACCTACA
GCGTGAGCTATGAGAAAGCGCCACGCTTCCCGAAGGGAGAAAGGCGGACAGGTATCCGGTAAGCGGCAGG
GTCGGAACAGGAGAGCGCACGAGGGAGCTTCCAGGGGGAAACGCCTGGTATCTTTATAGTCCTGTCGGGT
TTCGCCACCTCTGACTTGAGCGTCGATTTTTGTGATGCTCGTCAGGGGGGCGGAGCCTATGGAAAAACGC
CAGCAACGCGGCCTTTTTACGGTTCCTGGCCTTTTGCTGGCCTTTTGCTCACATGTTCTTTCCTGCGTTA
TCCCCTGATTCTGTGGATAACCGTATTACCGCCATGCAT
